LOCUS       Exported 4959 bp ds-DNA circular SYN 12-MAY-2021
DEFINITION  Single pathway reporter; hedgehog promoter-driven expression of
            mTurquoise2; MultiSite Gateway entry vector..
ACCESSION   .
VERSION     .
KEYWORDS    pMuLE_ENTR_PTCH1-mTurquoise2_R4-R3
SOURCE      synthetic DNA construct
  ORGANISM  synthetic DNA construct
REFERENCE   1 (bases 1 to 4959)
  AUTHORS   Maier J, Elmenofi S, Taschauer A, Anton M, Sami H, Ogris M
  TITLE     Luminescent and fluorescent triple reporter plasmid constructs for
            Wnt, Hedgehog and Notch pathway.
  JOURNAL   PLoS One. 2019 Dec 20;14(12):e0226570. doi:
            10.1371/journal.pone.0226570. eCollection 2019.
  PUBMED    31860685
REFERENCE   2 (bases 1 to 4959)
  AUTHORS   .
  TITLE     Direct Submission
  JOURNAL   Exported May 12, 2021 from SnapGene Server 1.1.58
            http://www.snapgene.com
FEATURES             Location/Qualifiers
     source          1..4959
                     /organism="synthetic DNA construct"
                     /mol_type="other DNA"
     protein_bind    complement(33..53)
                     /gene="mutant version of attB"
                     /label=attB4
                     /bound_moiety="BP Clonase(TM)"
                     /note="core recombination site for the Gateway(R) BP
                     reaction"
     CDS             1453..2166
                     /codon_start=1
                     /product="enhanced monomeric variant of CFP (Goedhart et
                     al., 2012)"
                     /label=mTurquoise2
                     /note="mammalian codon-optimized"
                     /translation="MVSKGEELFTGVVPILVELDGDVNGHKFSVSGEGEGDATYGKLTL
                     KFICTTGKLPVPWPTLVTTLSWGVQCFARYPDHMKQHDFFKSAMPEGYVQERTIFFKDD
                     GNYKTRAEVKFEGDTLVNRIELKGIDFKEDGNILGHKLEYNYFSDNVYITADKQKNGIK
                     ANFKIRHNIEDGGVQLADHYQQNTPIGDGPVLLPDNHYLSTQSKLSKDPNEKRDHMVLL
                     EFVTAAGITLGMDELY"
     primer_bind     complement(1498..1519)
                     /label=EGFP-N
                     /note="EGFP, reverse primer"
     primer_bind     complement(1759..1778)
                     /label=EXFP-R
                     /note="For distinguishing EGFP variants, reverse primer"
     primer_bind     2106..2127
                     /label=EGFP-C
                     /note="EGFP, forward primer"
     protein_bind    2349..2472
                     /gene="mutant version of attR"
                     /label=attR3
                     /bound_moiety="LR Clonase(TM)"
                     /note="recombination site for the Gateway(R) LR reaction"
     primer_bind     complement(2527..2546)
                     /label=T7
                     /note="T7 promoter, forward primer"
     promoter        complement(2528..2546)
                     /label=T7 promoter
                     /note="promoter for bacteriophage T7 RNA polymerase"
     primer_bind     complement(2551..2567)
                     /label=M13 rev
                     /note="common sequencing primer, one of multiple similar
                     variants"
     primer_bind     complement(2551..2567)
                     /label=M13 Reverse
                     /note="In lacZ gene. Also called M13-rev"
     primer_bind     complement(2669..2688)
                     /label=pENTR-R
                     /note="pENTR vectors, reverse primer"
     CDS             2680..3489
                     /codon_start=1
                     /gene="aph(3')-Ia"
                     /product="aminoglycoside phosphotransferase"
                     /label=KanR
                     /note="confers resistance to kanamycin in bacteria or G418
                     (Geneticin(R)) in eukaryotes"
                     /translation="MSHIQRETSRPRLNSNMDADLYGYKWARDNVGQSGATIYRLYGKP
                     DAPELFLKHGKGSVANDVTDEMVRLNWLTEFMPLPTIKHFIRTPDDAWLLTTAIPGKTA
                     FQVLEEYPDSGENIVDALAVFLRRLHSIPVCNCPFNSDRVFRLAQAQSRMNNGLVDASD
                     FDDERNGWPVEQVWKEMHKLLPFSPDSVVTHGDFSLDNLIFDEGKLIGCIDVGRVGIAD
                     RYQDLAILWNCLGEFSPSLQKRLFQKYGIDNPDMNKLQFHLMLDEFF"
     primer_bind     complement(2747..2766)
                     /label=Kan-R
                     /note="Kanamycin resistance gene, reverse primer"
     rep_origin      3636..4224
                     /direction=RIGHT
                     /label=ori
                     /note="high-copy-number ColE1/pMB1/pBR322/pUC origin of
                     replication"
     primer_bind     4125..4144
                     /label=pBR322ori-F
                     /note="pBR322 origin, forward primer"
     primer_bind     4378..4395
                     /label=L4440
                     /note="L4440 vector, forward primer"
     terminator      4554..4581
                     /label=rrnB T2 terminator
                     /note="transcription terminator T2 from the E. coli rrnB
                     gene"
     terminator      4673..4759
                     /gene="Escherichia coli rrnB"
                     /label=rrnB T1 terminator
                     /note="transcription terminator T1 from the E. coli rrnB
                     gene"
     primer_bind     4808..4830
                     /label=M13/pUC Forward
                     /note="In lacZ gene"
     primer_bind     4822..4839
                     /label=M13 Forward
                     /note="In lacZ gene. Also called M13-F20 or M13 (-21)
                     Forward"
     primer_bind     4823..4839
                     /label=M13 fwd
                     /note="common sequencing primer, one of multiple similar
                     variants"
ORIGIN
        1 attgatattt atatcatttt acgtttctcg ttcaactttt ctatacaaag ttgggagacc
       61 caagcttggt accgagctct tacgcgtgct agagcttgca tgcctgcagg tcgacacact
      121 ggcgcactat ccagcacgct gtcattattg gtgcaggcct gggaatgcga gccggacctc
      181 ccagtatttg ctgcagcttg aggccaaggt gcctctgaaa ggcttttctt tgaggaattt
      241 cagaaattgt ttaagcgctt aaaaaaatat tacatttccc cccgtgtcta ccgcgaggca
      301 aatgttcgtg tgtgtgcgtg cgcgcgcgtg tgtgcgcgca aaggcatccc acaaaaagaa
      361 gacactgttg aaaagaaaag gaataagaga gaaaggaggg ggagcattcc ttaatggaag
      421 tattgcatgc gagaaggttg gcgctctcag aggctgcccc gaagccgagg atgcacacac
      481 tgggttgcct acctgggtgg tctctctact ttggtgagct gttgctaagc agctaataat
      541 agtcatgttt gctgagtaat ttctgccctc cgcgagccaa tcgcgtcgca gaaacccaag
      601 ccatctgaca gccccggggg cgggagctcc agcctttttc tctttcgctc gctctctccc
      661 cctccacccc ctcccctccc ctcctcctct tctttctcca aatggagaga gttctttttt
      721 ttcttcttcc atctcatcta ttgaatcaag gagctgctgc ggccgctgcc cgctgcacac
      781 acacagagcg gagtccccag gtcccgggag cgagagaggc gcgctgcacg gggacagaat
      841 ggtccagcgg gttgccgagg agcacaagaa agcagagtcc gggaccgagc agccaccgcg
      901 aacccagcag ccagagcccg agcagcccga gcagcagctc ctggagccgc caccgccagc
      961 agcagccacc gcgggagcag cggcagctgc ggctgcccgg gcccggcagc gctgagaccc
     1021 gcagggcacc ctcggacccc gcggcggcgg cggctctgcg cttgccctcc gcggccgctc
     1081 gggcgacccg ggaggcgccg agagagccag cgcggccggc gggagcagcg gggattcgct
     1141 ggctctttct gcagtgaagg ggtcgcggcg cggggcgggg ggcgggtagg gggagttggg
     1201 gaccgcaagg agtgccgcgg aagcgcccga aggacaggct cgctcggcgc gccggctctc
     1261 gctcttccgc gaactggatg tgggcagcgg cggccgcaga gacctcggga cccccgcgca
     1321 atgtggcaat ggaaggcgca gggtctgact ccccggcagc ggccgcggcc gcagcggcag
     1381 cagcgcccgc cgtgtgagca gcagcagcgg ctggtctgtc aaccggagcg gatctgcgat
     1441 ctaagtaagc ttatggtgag caagggcgag gagctgttca ccggggtggt gcccatcctg
     1501 gtcgagctgg acggcgacgt aaacggccac aagttcagcg tgtccggcga gggcgagggc
     1561 gatgccacct acggcaagct gaccctgaag ttcatctgca ccaccggcaa gctgcccgtg
     1621 ccctggccca ccctcgtgac caccctgtcc tggggcgtgc agtgcttcgc ccgctacccc
     1681 gaccacatga agcagcacga cttcttcaag tccgccatgc ccgaaggcta cgtccaggag
     1741 cgcaccatct tcttcaagga cgacggcaac tacaagaccc gcgccgaggt gaagttcgag
     1801 ggcgacaccc tggtgaaccg catcgagctg aagggcatcg acttcaagga ggacggcaac
     1861 atcctggggc acaagctgga gtacaactac tttagcgaca acgtctatat caccgccgac
     1921 aagcagaaga acggcatcaa ggccaacttc aagatccgcc acaacatcga ggacggcggc
     1981 gtgcagctcg ccgaccacta ccagcagaac acccccatcg gcgacggccc cgtgctgctg
     2041 cccgacaacc actacctgag cacccagtcc aagctgagca aagaccccaa cgagaagcgc
     2101 gatcacatgg tcctgctgga gttcgtgacc gccgccggga tcactctcgg catggacgag
     2161 ctgtacagtg agctgcagaa caagctggaa gagttggatc tggactcgta caagtaaagc
     2221 ggccgcgact ctagatcata atcagccata ccacatttgt agaggatcca ctagtaacgg
     2281 ccgccagtgt gctggaattc tgcagatatc catcacactg gcggccgctc gagcatgcat
     2341 ctagaggaca actttgtata ataaagttga acgagaaacg taaaatgata taaatatcaa
     2401 tatattaaat tagattttgc ataaaaaaca gactacataa tactgtaaaa cacaacatat
     2461 ccagtcacta tgaatcaact acttagatgg tattagtgac ctgtactgca gggcggccgc
     2521 gatatcccct atagtgagtc gtattacatg gtcatagctg tttcctggca gctctggccc
     2581 gtgtctcaaa atctctgatg ttacattgca caagataaaa atatatcatc atgaacaata
     2641 aaactgtctg cttacataaa cagtaataca aggggtgtta tgagccatat tcaacgggaa
     2701 acgtcgaggc cgcgattaaa ttccaacatg gatgctgatt tatatgggta taaatgggct
     2761 cgcgataatg tcgggcaatc aggtgcgaca atctatcgct tgtatgggaa gcccgatgcg
     2821 ccagagttgt ttctgaaaca tggcaaaggt agcgttgcca atgatgttac agatgagatg
     2881 gtcagactaa actggctgac ggaatttatg cctcttccga ccatcaagca ttttatccgt
     2941 actcctgatg atgcatggtt actcaccact gcgatccccg gaaaaacagc attccaggta
     3001 ttagaagaat atcctgattc aggtgaaaat attgttgatg cgctggcagt gttcctgcgc
     3061 cggttgcatt cgattcctgt ttgtaattgt ccttttaaca gcgatcgcgt atttcgtctc
     3121 gctcaggcgc aatcacgaat gaataacggt ttggttgatg cgagtgattt tgatgacgag
     3181 cgtaatggct ggcctgttga acaagtctgg aaagaaatgc ataaactttt gccattctca
     3241 ccggattcag tcgtcactca tggtgatttc tcacttgata accttatttt tgacgagggg
     3301 aaattaatag gttgtattga tgttggacga gtcggaatcg cagaccgata ccaggatctt
     3361 gccatcctat ggaactgcct cggtgagttt tctccttcat tacagaaacg gctttttcaa
     3421 aaatatggta ttgataatcc tgatatgaat aaattgcagt ttcatttgat gctcgatgag
     3481 tttttctaat cagaattggt taattggttg taacactggc agagcattac gctgacttga
     3541 cgggacggcg caagctcatg accaaaatcc cttaacgtga gttacgcgtc gttccactga
     3601 gcgtcagacc ccgtagaaaa gatcaaagga tcttcttgag atcctttttt tctgcgcgta
     3661 atctgctgct tgcaaacaaa aaaaccaccg ctaccagcgg tggtttgttt gccggatcaa
     3721 gagctaccaa ctctttttcc gaaggtaact ggcttcagca gagcgcagat accaaatact
     3781 gttcttctag tgtagccgta gttaggccac cacttcaaga actctgtagc accgcctaca
     3841 tacctcgctc tgctaatcct gttaccagtg gctgctgcca gtggcgataa gtcgtgtctt
     3901 accgggttgg actcaagacg atagttaccg gataaggcgc agcggtcggg ctgaacgggg
     3961 ggttcgtgca cacagcccag cttggagcga acgacctaca ccgaactgag atacctacag
     4021 cgtgagctat gagaaagcgc cacgcttccc gaagggagaa aggcggacag gtatccggta
     4081 agcggcaggg tcggaacagg agagcgcacg agggagcttc cagggggaaa cgcctggtat
     4141 ctttatagtc ctgtcgggtt tcgccacctc tgacttgagc gtcgattttt gtgatgctcg
     4201 tcaggggggc ggagcctatg gaaaaacgcc agcaacgcgg cctttttacg gttcctggcc
     4261 ttttgctggc cttttgctca catgttcttt cctgcgttat cccctgattc tgtggataac
     4321 cgtattaccg cctttgagtg agctgatacc gctcgccgca gccgaacgac cgagcgcagc
     4381 gagtcagtga gcgaggaagc ggaagagcgc ccaatacgca aaccgcctct ccccgcgcgt
     4441 tggccgattc attaatgcag ctggcacgac aggtttcccg actggaaagc gggcagtgag
     4501 cgcaacgcaa ttaatacgcg taccgctagc caggaagagt ttgtagaaac gcaaaaaggc
     4561 catccgtcag gatggccttc tgcttagttt gatgcctggc agtttatggc gggcgtcctg
     4621 cccgccaccc tccgggccgt tgcttcacaa cgttcaaatc cgctcccggc ggatttgtcc
     4681 tactcaggag agcgttcacc gacaaacaac agataaaacg aaaggcccag tcttccgact
     4741 gagcctttcg ttttatttga tgcctggcag ttccctactc tcgcgttaac gctagcatgg
     4801 atgttttccc agtcacgacg ttgtaaaacg acggccagtc ttaagctcgg gcccctacag
     4861 gtcactaata ccatctaagt agttgattca tagtgactgg atatgttgtg ttttacagta
     4921 ttatgtagtc tgttttttat gcaaaatcta atttaatat
//
