[The description below was written by a language model from this plasmid's Addgene catalogue record and the feature table of its GenBank file.]
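Description:
pMuLE_ENTR_PTCH1-mTurquoise2_R4-R3 is a 4,959 bp MultiSite Gateway entry vector from the MuLE (Multiple Lentiviral Expression) system, built on the pMuLE ENTR MCS R4-R3 backbone. It is maintained in E. coli at high copy through a ColE1/pUC-type origin and selected with kanamycin via an aminoglycoside phosphotransferase gene. The backbone carries rrnB T1 and T2 transcription terminators upstream of the cloning region, which insulate the insert from read-through transcription in bacteria, plus a T7 promoter and M13 primer sites flanking the cassette for sequencing.

The payload is a single-pathway Hedgehog reporter. A roughly 1.4 kb fragment of the human PTCH1 promoter, a Hedgehog-responsive promoter, was cloned between KpnI and HindIII, and immediately downstream, between HindIII and BamHI, sits the mammalian codon-optimized coding sequence for mTurquoise2, a bright monomeric cyan fluorescent protein. Pathway activation should therefore be read out as cyan fluorescence in mammalian cells. The promoter itself is not annotated in the feature table, but the unannotated stretch upstream of the mTurquoise2 CDS is consistent with its recorded size. No polyadenylation signal is annotated downstream of the reporter, and the record does not state whether one is present.

The cassette is bracketed by Gateway recombination sites: the table annotates an attB4 core sequence on one side and attR3 on the other, matching the R4-R3 designation. These sites fix the module's position and orientation when it is combined with other entry clones in an LR reaction into a destination vector. According to the associated publication title, such modules were used to assemble luminescent and fluorescent triple reporter constructs for the Wnt, Hedgehog and Notch pathways.
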