Addgene plasmid #113864: pMuLE_ENTR_PTCH1-mTurquoise2_R4-R3
Purpose: Single pathway reporter; hedgehog promoter-driven expression of mTurquoise2; MultiSite Gateway entry vector.
Depositing lab: Manfred Ogris. Depositing organization: University of Vienna. Publication: Luminescent and fluorescent triple reporter plasmid constructs for Wnt, Hedgehog and Notch pathway. Maier J, Elmenofi S, Taschauer A, Anton M, Sami H, Ogris M. PLoS One. 2019 Dec 20;14(12):e0226570. doi: 10.1371/journal.pone.0226570. eCollection 2019. PubMed 31860685.
Backbone
  Vector backbone: pMuLE ENTR MCS R4-R3
  Backbone size w/o insert (bp): 2775
  Total vector size (bp): 4959
  Vector type: Mammalian Expression ; MuLE Gateway Entry Vector
Growth in bacteria
  Bacterial resistance: Kanamycin, 50 μg/mL
  Growth temperature: 37°C
  Growth strain: DH5alpha
  Copy number: High Copy
Gene/Insert 1
  Gene/Insert name: PTCH1 (hedgehog dependent promoter) (alt name: hPtch1 prom wt)
  Species: H. sapiens (human)
  Insert size (bp): 1375
  Cloning method: Restriction Enzyme; 5′ cloning site KpnI (not destroyed); 3′ cloning site HindIII (not destroyed)
  Sequencing primers: 5′ M13
Gene/Insert 2
  Gene/Insert name: mTurquoise2
  Insert size (bp): 817
  Cloning method: Restriction Enzyme; 5′ cloning site HindIII (not destroyed); 3′ cloning site BamHI (not destroyed)
  Sequencing primers: 5′ M13
Resource information
  A portion of this plasmid was derived from a plasmid made by: pGL3b hPtch1 prom wt was a gift from Fritz Aberger. pmTurquoise2-NES was a gift from Dorus Gadella (Addgene plasmid#36206). Backbone is included in the MuLE kit, which was a gift from Ian Frew (Addgene kit #1000000060).
Terms and licenses: Academic/Nonprofit Terms; Industry Terms: Not Available to Industry
Depositor comments: Winklmayr M, Schmid C, Laner-Plamberger S, Kaser A, Aberger F, Eichberger T, et al. Non-consensus GLI binding sites in Hedgehog target gene regulation. BMC molecular biology. 2010;11(1):2
How to cite: pMuLE_ENTR_PTCH1-mTurquoise2_R4-R3 was a gift from Manfred Ogris (Addgene plasmid # 113864 ; http://n2t.net/addgene:113864 ; RRID:Addgene_113864)
