>Addgene plasmid #113864 | pMuLE_ENTR_PTCH1-mTurquoise2_R4-R3 | depositor partial sequence | sequence record 214857 | Primer: GCAAAGGCATCCCACAAA
AAGGAGGGGGAGCATTCCTTAATGGAAGTATTGCATGCGAGAAGGTTGGCGCTCTCAGAGGCTGCCCCGA
AGCCGAGGATGCACACACTGGGTTGCCTACCTGGGTGGTCTCTCTACTTTGGTGAGCTGTTGCTAAGCAG
CTAATAATAGTCATGTTTGCTGAGTAATTTCTGCCCTCCGCGAGCCAATCGCGTCGCAGAAACCCAAGCC
ATCTGACAGCCCCGGGGGCGGGAGCTCCAGCCTTTTTCTCTTTCGCTCGCTCTCTCCCCCTCCACCCCCT
CCCCTCCCCTCCTCCTCTTCTTTCTCCAAATGGAGAGAGTTCTTTTTTTTCTTCTTCCATCTCATCTATT
GAATCAAGGAGCTGCTGCGGCCGCTGCCCGCTGCACACACACAGAGCGGAGTCCCCAGGTCCCGGGAGCG
AGAGAGGCGCGCTGCACGGGGACAGAATGGTCCAGCGGGTTGCCGAGGAGCACAAGAAAGCAGAGTCCGG
GACCGAGCAGCCACCGCGAACCCAGCAGCCAGAGCCCGAGCAGCCCGAGCAGCAGCTCCTGGAGCCGCCA
CCGCCAGCAGCAGCCACCGCGGGAGCAGCGGCAGCTGCGGCTGCCCGGGCCCGGCAGCGCTGAGACCCGC
AGGGCACCCTCGGACCCCGCGGCGGCGGCGGCTCTGCGCTTGCCCTCCGCGGCCGCTCGGGCGACCCGGG
AGGCGCCGAGAGAGCCAGCGCGGCCGGCGGGAGCAGCGGGGATTCGCTGGCTCTTTCTGCAGTGAAGGGG
TCGCGGCGCGGGGCGGGGGGCGGGTAGGGGGAGTTGGGGACCGCAAGGAGTGCCGCGGAAGCGCCCGAAG
GACAGGCTCGCTCGGCGCGCCGGCTCTCGCTCTTCCGCGAACTGGATGTGGGCAGCGGCGGCCGCAGAGA
CCTCGGGACCCCCGCGCAATGTGGCAATGGAAGGCGCAGGGTCTGACTCCCCGGSAGCGGCCGCGGSCGC
AKCNGCACCASCGCCCGCCGNGTGAMCAGCANCATCGGCTGGTCTGTCAACCGGA
