>Addgene plasmid #113864 | pMuLE_ENTR_PTCH1-mTurquoise2_R4-R3 | depositor partial sequence | sequence record 214858 | Primer: caagggcgaggagctgtt
ATGCCACCTACGGCAAGCTGACCCTGAAGTTCATCTGCACCACCGGCAAGCTGCCCGTGCCCTGKCCCAC
CCTCGTGACCACCCTGTCCTGGGGCGTGCAGTGCTTCGCCCGCTACCCCGACCACATGAAGCAGCACGAC
TTCTTCAAGTCCGCCATGCCCGAAGGCTACGTCCAGGAGCGCACCATCTTCTTCAAGGACGACGGCAACT
ACAAGACCCGCGCCGAGGTGAAGTTCGAGGGCGACACCCTGGTGAACCGCATCGAGCTGAAGGGCATCGA
CTTCAAGGAGGACGGCAACATCCTGGGGCACAAGCTGGAGTACAACTACTTTAGCGACAACGTCTATATC
ACCGCCGACAAGCAGAAGAACGGCATCAAGGCCAACTTCAAGATCCGCCACAACATCGAGGACGGCGGCG
TGCAGCTCGCCGACCACTACCAGCAGAACACCCCCATCGGCGACGGCCCCGTGCTGCTGCCCGACAACCA
CTACCTGAGCACCCAGKCCAAGCTGAGCAAAGACCCCAACGAGAAGCGCGATCACATGGTCCTGCTGGAG
TTCGTGACCGCCGCCGGGATCACTCTCGGCATGGACGAGCTGTACAGTGAGCTGCAGAACAAGCTGGAAG
AGTTGGATCTGGACTCGTACAAGTAAAGCGGCCGCGACTCTAGATCATAATCAGCCATACCACATTTGTA
GAGGATCCACTAGTAACGGCCGCCAGTGTGCTGGAATTCTGCAGATATCCATCACACTGGCGGCCGCTCG
AGCATGCATCTAGAGGACAACTTTGTATAATAAAGTTGAACGAGCAACGTAGWATGATATWAATATCAAY
ATATTATATTAGATTTTGCATAACAAACAGACWACATATKACTGTAAAACACARCATATCCAGTCACTAT
GAATCAACTA
