>Addgene plasmid #113864 | pMuLE_ENTR_PTCH1-mTurquoise2_R4-R3 | depositor partial sequence | sequence record 214859 | Primer: GAACCCAGCAGCCAGAGC
AGCAGCAGCCACCGCGGGAGCAGCGGCAGCTGCGGCTGCCCGGGCCCGGCAGCGCTGAGACCCGCAGGGC
ACCCTCGGACCCCGCGGCGGCGGCGGCTCTGCGCTTGCCCTCCGCGGCCGCTCGGGCGACCCGGGAGGCG
CCGAGAGAGCCAGCGCGGCCGGCGGGAGCAGCGGGGATTCGCTGGCTCTTTCTGCAGTGAAGGGGTCGCG
GCGCGGGGCGGGGGGCGGGTAGGGGGAGTTGGGGACCGCAAGGAGTGCCGCGGAAGCGCCCGAAGGACAG
GCTCGCTCGGCGCGCCGGCTCTCGCTCTTCCGCGAACTGGATGTGGGCAGCGGCGGCCGCAGAGACCTCG
GGACCCCCGCGCAATGTGGCAATGGAAGGCGCAGGGTCTGACTCCCCGGCAGCGGCCGCGGCCGCAGCGG
CAGCAGCGCCCGCCGTGTGAGCAGCAGCAGCGGCTGGTCTGTCAACCGGAGCGGATCTGCGATCTAAGTA
AGCTTATGGTGAGCAAGGGCGAGGAGCTGTTCACCGGGGTGGTGCCCATCCTGGTCGAGCTGGACGGCGA
CGTAAACGGCCACAAGTTCAGCGTGTCCGGMGAGGGCGAGGGCGATGCCACCTACGGCAAGCTGACCCTG
AAGTTCATCTGCACCACCGGCAAGCTGCCCGTGCCCTGGCCCACCCTCGTGACCACCCTGTCCTGGGGCG
TGCAGTGCTTCGCCCGCTACCCCGACCACATGAAGCAGCACGACTTCTTCAAGTCCGCCATGCCCGAAGG
CTACGTCCAGGAGCGCACCATCTTCTTCAAGGACGACGGCAACTACAAGACCCGCGCCGAGGTGAAGTTC
GAGGGCGACACCCTGGTGAACCGCATCGAGCTGAAGGGCATCGACTTCAAGGAGGACGGCAACATCCTGG
GGCACAAGCTGGAGTACAACTACTTTAGCGACAACGTCTATATCACCGCCGACAAGCAGAAGAACGGCAT
CAAGGCCAACTTCAAGATCCGC
