>Addgene plasmid #113864 | pMuLE_ENTR_PTCH1-mTurquoise2_R4-R3 | depositor partial sequence | sequence record 214860 | Primer: M13
AAGTAGTTGATTCATAGTGACTGGATATGTTGTGTTTTACAGTATTATGTAGTCTGTTTTTTATGCAAAA
TCTAATTTAATATATTGATATTTATATCATTTTACGTTTCTCGTTCAACTTTTCTATACAAAGTTGGGAG
ACCCAAGCTTGGTACCGAGCTCTTACGCGTGCTAGAGCTTGCATGCCTGCAGGTCGACACACTGGCGCAC
TATCCAGCACGCTGTCATTATTGGTGCAGGCCTGGGAATGCGAGCCGGACCTCCCAGTATTTGCTGCAGC
TTGAGGCCAAGGTGCCTCTGAAAGGCTTTTCTTTGAGGAATTTCAGAAATTGTTTAAGCGCTTAAAAAAA
TATTACATTTCCCCCCGTGTCTACCGCGAGGCAAATGTTCGTGTGTGTGCGTGCGCGCGCGTGTGTGCGC
GCAAAGGCATCCCACAAAAAGAAGACACTGTTGAAAAGAAAAGGAATAAGAGAGAAAGGAGGGGGAGCAT
TCCTTAATGGAAGTATTGCATGCGAGAAGGTTGGCGCTCTCAGAGGCTGCCCCGAAGCCGAGGATGCACA
CACTGGGTTGCCTACCTGGGTGGTCTCTCTACTTTGGTGAGCTGTTGCTAAGCAGCTAATAATAGTCATG
TTTGCTGAGTAATTTCTGCCCTCCGCGAGCCAATCGCGTCGCAGAAACCCAAGCCATCTGACAGCCCCGG
GGGCGGGAGCTCCAGCCTTTTTCTCTTTCGCTCGCTCTCTCCCCCTCCACCCCCTCCCCTCCCCTCCTCC
TCTTCTTTCTCCAAATGGAGAGAGTTCTTTTTTTTCTTCTTCCATCTCATCTATTGAATCAAGGAGCTGC
TGCGGCCGCTGCCCGCTGCACACACACAGAGCGGAGTCCCCAGGTCCCGGGAGCGAGAGAGGCGCGCTGC
ACGGGGACAGAATGGTCCAGCGGGTTGCCGAGGARCACAARAAAGCAGAGTCCGGGACCGAGCAGCCACC
GCGAACCCAGCAGCCAGAGCCCGAGCAGCCCGAGCAGCAGCTCCTGGAGCCGCCACCGCCAGCAGCAGCC
ACCGCGGGAGCAGCGGCAGCTGCGGTTGCCCGGGCCCGG
