>Addgene plasmid #113864 | pMuLE_ENTR_PTCH1-mTurquoise2_R4-R3 | depositor partial sequence | sequence record 214861 | Primer: accactaccagcagaacacc
ACTACCTGAGCACCCAGTCCAAGCTGAGCAAAGACCCCAACGAGAAGCGCGATCACATGGTCCTGCTGGA
GTTCGTGACCGCCGCCGGGATCACTCTCGGCATGGACGAGCTGTACAGTGAGCTGCAGAACAAGCTGGAA
GAGTTGGATCTGGACTCGTACAAGTAAAGCGGCCGCGACTCTAGATCATAATCAGCCATACCACATTTGT
AGAGGATCCACTAGTAACGGCCGCCAGTGTGCTGGAATTCTGCAGATATCCATCACACTGGCGGCCGCTC
GAGCATGCATCTAGAGGACAACTTTGTATAATAAAGTTGAACGAGAAACGTAAAATGATATAAATATCAA
TATATTAAATTAGATTTTGCATAAAAAACAGACTACATAATACTGTAAAACACAACATATCCAGTCACTA
TGAATCAACTACTTAGATGGTATTAGTGACCTGTACTGCAGGGCGGCCGCGATATCCCCTATAGTGAGTC
GTATTACATGGTCATAGCTGTTTCCTGGCAGCTCTGGCCCGTGTCTCAAAATCTCTGATGTTACATTGCA
CAAGATAAAAATATATCATCATGAACAATAAAACTGTCTGCTTACATAAACAGTAATACAAGGGGTGTTA
TGAGCCATATTCAACGGGAAACGTCGAGGCCGCGATTAAATTCCAACATGGATGCTGATTTATATGGGTA
TAAATGGGCTCGCGATAATGTCGGGCAATCAGGTGCGACAATCTATCGCTTGTATGGGAAGCCCGATGCG
CCAGAGTTGTTTCTGAAACATGGCAAAGGTAGCGTTGCCAATGATGTTACAGATGAGATGGTCAGACTAA
ACTGGCTGACGGAATTTATGCCTCTTCCGACCATCAAGCATTTTATCCGTACTCCTGATGATGCATGGTT
ACTCACCACTGCGATCCCCGGAAAAACAGCATTCCAGGTATTANA
